Addgene plasmid #118413: pGEmCherry2
Purpose: Red fluorescent reporter for assessing CRISPR gRNA activity
Depositing lab: Mark Denham. Depositing organization: Aarhus University. Publication: A Modified Monomeric Red Fluorescent Protein Reporter for Assessing CRISPR Activity. Hojland Knudsen C, Asgrimsdottir ES, Rahimi K, Gill KP, Frandsen S, Hvolbol Buchholdt S, Chen M, Kjems J, Febbraro F, Denham M. Front Cell Dev Biol. 2018 May 15;6:54. doi: 10.3389/fcell.2018.00054. eCollection 2018. PubMed 29868584.
Backbone
  Vector backbone: pmCerulean3- N1
  Vector type: Mammalian Expression, CRISPR
Growth in bacteria
  Bacterial resistance: Kanamycin, 50 μg/mL
  Growth temperature: 37°C
  Growth strain: DH5alpha
  Copy number: High Copy
Gene/Insert
  Gene/Insert name: mCherry
  Species: Synthetic
  Cloning method: Restriction Enzyme; 5′ cloning site unknown (unknown if destroyed); 3′ cloning site unknown (unknown if destroyed)
  Sequencing primers: 5′ unknown
Terms and licenses: Academic/Nonprofit Terms; Industry Terms: Not Available to Industry
Depositor comments: How to Design Genomic recognition sequence for GEmCherry2: Genomic sequence require 20nt recognition sequence and PAM sequence. In addition Oligos require overhangs to ligate into Xbal and BamHI sites. Bottom strand requires BgIII site insead of BamHI to destroy site for subsequent restriction analysis. Inserted sequence may require additional nucleotide to be out of frame. TOP Oligo 5` CTAGANNNNNNNNNNNNNNNNNNNN(PAM)C 3` Xbal site 20nt sequence and PAM sequence and cytosine to destroy BamHI sequence. BOTTOM Oligo 5'GATCG(MAP)NNNNNNNNNNNNNNNNNNNNT 3' doi: 10.3389/fcell.2018.00054
How to cite: pGEmCherry2 was a gift from Mark Denham (Addgene plasmid # 118413 ; http://n2t.net/addgene:118413 ; RRID:Addgene_118413)
