[The description below was written by a language model from this plasmid's Addgene catalogue record and pLannotate feature annotations shown in this document.]
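Description:
pGEmCherry2 is a mammalian expression plasmid built on the pmCerulean3-N1 backbone that serves as a red fluorescent reporter for testing the activity of CRISPR guide RNAs. It is a high-copy plasmid carrying a ColE1/pUC-type origin for propagation in E. coli and an f1 origin. Selection relies on a single Tn5 NeoR/KanR gene placed behind tandem bacterial (bla) and SV40 early promoters and terminated by the HSV TK polyadenylation signal, so it gives kanamycin resistance in bacteria and can give G418 resistance in mammalian cells. The short ble and SV40 large T antigen fragments called by the annotation look like backbone remnants rather than functional genes.

The payload is a mammalian codon-optimised mCherry coding sequence, annotated as a fragment, driven by the CMV immediate early enhancer and promoter and followed by the SV40 poly(A) signal. A partial multiple cloning site lies between the promoter and mCherry. According to the depositor's notes, a user anneals a pair of oligonucleotides containing a 20-nucleotide genomic recognition sequence plus its PAM and ligates them into XbaI and BamHI sites. The oligo design destroys the BamHI site so that recombinants can be identified by restriction analysis. The notes add that an extra nucleotide may be needed so that the inserted sequence is out of frame. This implies a frameshift-type reporter, in which Cas9 cutting at the cloned target and subsequent repair could restore the mCherry reading frame and produce red fluorescence, although the record does not spell out this mechanism.

Two sequence records are provided, a depositor sequence and a repository-determined one. They differ by only four nucleotides in length and show essentially the same feature layout.
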