Features (pLannotate 1.2.2; 14 found; start..end, strand, type, name):
     61..364     +  enhancer       CMV enhancer: human cytomegalovirus immediate early enhancer
    365..566     +  promoter       CMV promoter: human cytomegalovirus (CMV) immediate early promoter
    587..657     +  misc_feature   MCS (fragment): multiple cloning site
    680..1386    +  CDS            mCherry (fragment): monomeric derivative of DsRed fluorescent protein (Shaner et al., 2004) mammalian codon-optimized
   1404..1487    +  CDS            large T antigen (fragment): large T antigen from SV40 (simian virus 40)
   1510..1631    +  polyA_signal   SV40 poly(A) signal: SV40 polyadenylation signal
   1665..2093    -  rep_origin     f1 ori (sequence partly withheld): f1 bacteriophage origin of replication; arrow indicates direction of (+) strand synthesis
   2120..2224    +  promoter       AmpR promoter: bla
   2226..2583    +  promoter       SV40 promoter: SV40 enhancer and early promoter
   2618..3412    +  CDS            NeoR/KanR: aminoglycoside phosphotransferase from Tn5; aph(3')-II (or nptII); confers resistance to neomycin, kanamycin, and G418 (Geneticin®)
   3433..3585    +  CDS            ble (fragment): BLE_KLEPN - Experimental evidence at protein level: Swiss-Prot protein existence level 1. Binding protein with a strong affinity to the bleomycin family of antibiotics. Binds to CL990; an antimitotic-antibiotic compound. From Klebsiella pneumoniae.
   3644..3691    +  polyA_signal   HSV TK poly(A) signal: herpes simplex virus thymidine kinase polyadenylation signal (Cole and Stacy, 1985)
   3782..3798    -  polyA_signal   bGH poly(A) signal (fragment): bovine growth hormone polyadenylation signal
   4020..4608    +  rep_origin     ori: high-copy-number ColE1/pMB1/pBR322/pUC origin of replication
>Addgene plasmid #118413 | pGEmCherry2 | depositor full sequence | sequence record 223639 | pGEmCherry2 sequence 4722 bps
TAGTTATTAATAGTAATCAATTACGGGGTCATTAGTTCATAGCCCATATATGGAGTTCCGCGTTACATAA
CTTACGGTAAATGGCCCGCCTGGCTGACCGCCCAACGACCCCCGCCCATTGACGTCAATAATGACGTATG
TTCCCATAGTAACGCCAATAGGGACTTTCCATTGACGTCAATGGGTGGAGTATTTACGGTAAACTGCCCA
CTTGGCAGTACATCAAGTGTATCATATGCCAAGTACGCCCCCTATTGACGTCAATGACGGTAAATGGCCC
GCCTGGCATTATGCCCAGTACATGACCTTATGGGACTTTCCTACTTGGCAGTACATCTACGTATTAGTCA
TCGCTATTACCATGGTGATGCGGTTTTGGCAGTACATCAATGGGCGTGGATAGCGGTTTGACTCACGGGG
ATTTCCAAGTCTCCACCCCATTGACGTCAATGGGAGTTTGTTTTGGCACCAAAATCAACGGGACTTTCCA
AAATGTCGTAACAACTCCGCCCCATTGACGCAAATGGGCGGTAGGCGTGTACGTGGAGGTCTATATAAGC
AGAGCTGGTTAGTGACCGTCAGATCCGCTAGCGCTACCGGACTCAGATCTCGAGCTCAAGCTTCGAATTC
TGCAGTCGACGGTACCGCGGGCCCGGGCGCCACCATGTCTAGAGGATCCGTGAGCAAGGGCGAGGAGGAT
AACCTGGCCATCATCAAGGAGTTCCTGCGCTTCAAGGTGCACATGGAGGGCTCCGTGAACGGCCACGAGT
TCGAGATCGAGGGCGAGGGCGAGGGCCGCCCCTACGAGGGCACCCAGACCGCCAAGCTGAAGGTGACCAA
GGGTGGCCCCCTGCCCTTCGCCTGGGACATCCTGTCCCCTCAGTTCATGTACGGCTCCAAGGCCTACGTG
AAGCACCCCGCCGACATCCCCGACTACTTGAAGCTGTCCTTCCCCGAGGGCTTCAAGTGGGAGCGCGTGA
TGAACTTCGAGGACGGCGGCGTGGTGACCGTGACCCAGGACTCCTCCCTGCAGGACGGCGAGTTCATCTA
CAAGGTGAAGCTGCGCGGCACCAACTTCCCCTCCGACGGCCCCGTAATGCAGAAGAAGACCATGGGCTGG
GAGGCCTCCTCCGAGCGGATGTACCCCGAGGACGGCGCCCTGAAGGGCGAGATCAAGCAGAGGCTGAAGC
TGAAGGACGGCGGCCACTACGACGCTGAGGTCAAGACCACCTACAAGGCCAAGAAGCCCGTGCAGCTGCC
CGGCGCCTACAACGTCAACATCAAGTTGGACATCACCTCCCACAACGAGGACTACACCATCGTGGAACAG
TACGAACGCGCCGAGGGCCGCCACTCCACCGGCGGCATGGACGAGCTGTACAAGTAAAGCGGCCGCGACT
CTAGATCATAATCAGCCATACCACATTTGTAGAGGTTTTACTTGCTTTAAAAAACCTCCCACACCTCCCC
CTGAACCTGAAACATAAAATGAATGCAATTGTTGTTGTTAACTTGTTTATTGCAGCTTATAATGGTTACA
AATAAAGCAATAGCATCACAAATTTCACAAATAAAGCATTTTTTTCACTGCATTCTAGTTGTGGTTTGTC
CAAACTCATCAATGTATCTTAAGGCGTAAATTGTAAGCGTTAATATTTTGTTAAAATTCGCGTTAAATTT
TTGTTAAATCAGCTCATTTTTTAACCAATAGGCCGAAATCGGCAAAATCCCTTATAAATCAAAAGAATAG
ACCGAGATAGGGTTGAGTGTTGTTCCAGTTTGGAACAAGAGTCCACTATTAAAGAACGTGGACTCCAACG
TCAAAGG
[49 nt withheld, positions 1828-1876]
T
[91 nt withheld, positions 1878-1968]
G
[124 nt withheld, positions 1970-2093]
CAGGTGGCACTTTTCGGGGAAATGTGCGCGGAACCCCTATTTGTTTATTTTTCTAAATACATTCAAATAT
GTATCCGCTCATGAGACAATAACCCTGATAAATGCTTCAATAATATTGAAAAAGGAAGAGTCCTGAGGCG
GAAAGAACCAGCTGTGGAATGTGTGTCAGTTAGGGTGTGGAAAGTCCCCAGGCTCCCCAGCAGGCAGAAG
TATGCAAAGCATGCATCTCAATTAGTCAGCAACCAGGTGTGGAAAGTCCCCAGGCTCCCCAGCAGGCAGA
AGTATGCAAAGCATGCATCTCAATTAGTCAGCAACCATAGTCCCGCCCCTAACTCCGCCCATCCCGCCCC
TAACTCCGCCCAGTTCCGCCCATTCTCCGCCCCATGGCTGACTAATTTTTTTTATTTATGCAGAGGCCGA
GGCCGCCTCGGCCTCTGAGCTATTCCAGAAGTAGTGAGGAGGCTTTTTTGGAGGCCTAGGCTTTTGCAAA
GATCGATCAAGAGACAGGATGAGGATCGTTTCGCATGATTGAACAAGATGGATTGCACGCAGGTTCTCCG
GCCGCTTGGGTGGAGAGGCTATTCGGCTATGACTGGGCACAACAGACAATCGGCTGCTCTGATGCCGCCG
TGTTCCGGCTGTCAGCGCAGGGGCGCCCGGTTCTTTTTGTCAAGACCGACCTGTCCGGTGCCCTGAATGA
ACTGCAAGACGAGGCAGCGCGGCTATCGTGGCTGGCCACGACGGGCGTTCCTTGCGCAGCTGTGCTCGAC
GTTGTCACTGAAGCGGGAAGGGACTGGCTGCTATTGGGCGAAGTGCCGGGGCAGGATCTCCTGTCATCTC
ACCTTGCTCCTGCCGAGAAAGTATCCATCATGGCTGATGCAATGCGGCGGCTGCATACGCTTGATCCGGC
TACCTGCCCATTCGACCACCAAGCGAAACATCGCATCGAGCGAGCACGTACTCGGATGGAAGCCGGTCTT
GTCGATCAGGATGATCTGGACGAAGAGCATCAGGGGCTCGCGCCAGCCGAACTGTTCGCCAGGCTCAAGG
CGAGCATGCCCGACGGCGAGGATCTCGTCGTGACCCATGGCGATGCCTGCTTGCCGAATATCATGGTGGA
AAATGGCCGCTTTTCTGGATTCATCGACTGTGGCCGGCTGGGTGTGGCGGACCGCTATCAGGACATAGCG
TTGGCTACCCGTGATATTGCTGAAGAGCTTGGCGGCGAATGGGCTGACCGCTTCCTCGTGCTTTACGGTA
TCGCCGCTCCCGATTCGCAGCGCATCGCCTTCTATCGCCTTCTTGACGAGTTCTTCTGAGCGGGACTCTG
GGGTTCGAAATGACCGACCAAGCGACGCCCAACCTGCCATCACGAGATTTCGATTCCACCGCCGCCTTCT
ATGAAAGGTTGGGCTTCGGAATCGTTTTCCGGGACGCCGGCTGGATGATCCTCCAGCGCGGGGATCTCAT
GCTGGAGTTCTTCGCCCACCCTAGGGGGAGGCTAACTGAAACACGGAAGGAGACAATACCGGAAGGAACC
CGCGCTATGACGGCAATAAAAAGACAGAATAAAACGCACGGTGTTGGGTCGTTTGTTCATAAACGCGGGG
TTCGGTCCCAGGGCTGGCACTCTGTCGATACCCCACCGAGACCCCATTGGGGCCAATACGCCCGCGTTTC
TTCCTTTTCCCCACCCCACCCCCCAAGTTCGGGTGAAGGCCCAGGGCTCGCAGCCAACGTCGGGGCGGCA
GGCCCTGCCATAGCCTCAGGTTACTCATATATACTTTAGATTGATTTAAAACTTCATTTTTAATTTAAAA
GGATCTAGGTGAAGATCCTTTTTGATAATCTCATGACCAAAATCCCTTAACGTGAGTTTTCGTTCCACTG
AGCGTCAGACCCCGTAGAAAAGATCAAAGGATCTTCTTGAGATCCTTTTTTTCTGCGCGTAATCTGCTGC
TTGCAAACAAAAAAACCACCGCTACCAGCGGTGGTTTGTTTGCCGGATCAAGAGCTACCAACTCTTTTTC
CGAAGGTAACTGGCTTCAGCAGAGCGCAGATACCAAATACTGTCCTTCTAGTGTAGCCGTAGTTAGGCCA
CCACTTCAAGAACTCTGTAGCACCGCCTACATACCTCGCTCTGCTAATCCTGTTACCAGTGGCTGCTGCC
AGTGGCGATAAGTCGTGTCTTACCGGGTTGGACTCAAGACGATAGTTACCGGATAAGGCGCAGCGGTCGG
GCTGAACGGGGGGTTCGTGCACACAGCCCAGCTTGGAGCGAACGACCTACACCGAACTGAGATACCTACA
GCGTGAGCTATGAGAAAGCGCCACGCTTCCCGAAGGGAGAAAGGCGGACAGGTATCCGGTAAGCGGCAGG
GTCGGAACAGGAGAGCGCACGAGGGAGCTTCCAGGGGGAAACGCCTGGTATCTTTATAGTCCTGTCGGGT
TTCGCCACCTCTGACTTGAGCGTCGATTTTTGTGATGCTCGTCAGGGGGGCGGAGCCTATGGAAAAACGC
CAGCAACGCGGCCTTTTTACGGTTCCTGGCCTTTTGCTGGCCTTTTGCTCACATGTTCTTTCCTGCGTTA
TCCCCTGATTCTGTGGATAACCGTATTACCGCCATGCAT
