Features (pLannotate 1.2.2; 13 found; start..end, strand, type, name):
     61..364     +  enhancer       CMV enhancer: human cytomegalovirus immediate early enhancer
    365..568     +  promoter       CMV promoter: human cytomegalovirus (CMV) immediate early promoter
    591..661     +  misc_feature   MCS (fragment): multiple cloning site
    684..1390    +  CDS            mCherry (fragment): monomeric derivative of DsRed fluorescent protein (Shaner et al., 2004) mammalian codon-optimized
   1408..1491    +  CDS            large T antigen (fragment): large T antigen from SV40 (simian virus 40)
   1514..1635    +  polyA_signal   SV40 poly(A) signal: SV40 polyadenylation signal
   1669..2097    -  rep_origin     f1 ori (sequence partly withheld): f1 bacteriophage origin of replication; arrow indicates direction of (+) strand synthesis
   2124..2228    +  promoter       AmpR promoter: bla
   2230..2587    +  promoter       SV40 promoter: SV40 enhancer and early promoter
   2622..3416    +  CDS            NeoR/KanR: aminoglycoside phosphotransferase from Tn5; aph(3')-II (or nptII); confers resistance to neomycin, kanamycin, and G418 (Geneticin®)
   3437..3589    +  CDS            ble (fragment): BLE_KLEPN - Experimental evidence at protein level: Swiss-Prot protein existence level 1. Binding protein with a strong affinity to the bleomycin family of antibiotics. Binds to CL990; an antimitotic-antibiotic compound. From Klebsiella pneumoniae.
   3648..3695    +  polyA_signal   HSV TK poly(A) signal: herpes simplex virus thymidine kinase polyadenylation signal (Cole and Stacy, 1985)
   4024..4612    +  rep_origin     ori: high-copy-number ColE1/pMB1/pBR322/pUC origin of replication
>Addgene plasmid #118413 | pGEmCherry2 | addgene full sequence | sequence record 235543 | Addgene NGS Result
TAGTTATTAATAGTAATCAATTACGGGGTCATTAGTTCATAGCCCATATATGGAGTTCCGCGTTACATAA
CTTACGGTAAATGGCCCGCCTGGCTGACCGCCCAACGACCCCCGCCCATTGACGTCAATAATGACGTATG
TTCCCATAGTAACGCCAATAGGGACTTTCCATTGACGTCAATGGGTGGAGTATTTACGGTAAACTGCCCA
CTTGGCAGTACATCAAGTGTATCATATGCCAAGTACGCCCCCTATTGACGTCAATGACGGTAAATGGCCC
GCCTGGCATTATGCCCAGTACATGACCTTATGGGACTTTCCTACTTGGCAGTACATCTACGTATTAGTCA
TCGCTATTACCATGGTGATGCGGTTTTGGCAGTACATCAATGGGCGTGGATAGCGGTTTGACTCACGGGG
ATTTCCAAGTCTCCACCCCATTGACGTCAATGGGAGTTTGTTTTGGCACCAAAATCAACGGGACTTTCCA
AAATGTCGTAACAACTCCGCCCCATTGACGCAAATGGGCGGTAGGCGTGTACGGTGGGAGGTCTATATAA
GCAGAGCTGGTTTAGTGAACCGTCAGATCCGCTAGCGCTACCGGACTCAGATCTCGAGCTCAAGCTTCGA
ATTCTGCAGTCGACGGTACCGCGGGCCCGGGCGCCACCATGTCTAGAGGATCCGTGAGCAAGGGCGAGGA
GGATAACCTGGCCATCATCAAGGAGTTCCTGCGCTTCAAGGTGCACATGGAGGGCTCCGTGAACGGCCAC
GAGTTCGAGATCGAGGGCGAGGGCGAGGGCCGCCCCTACGAGGGCACCCAGACCGCCAAGCTGAAGGTGA
CCAAGGGTGGCCCCCTGCCCTTCGCCTGGGACATCCTGTCCCCTCAGTTCATGTACGGCTCCAAGGCCTA
CGTGAAGCACCCCGCCGACATCCCCGACTACTTGAAGCTGTCCTTCCCCGAGGGCTTCAAGTGGGAGCGC
GTGATGAACTTCGAGGACGGCGGCGTGGTGACCGTGACCCAGGACTCCTCCCTGCAGGACGGCGAGTTCA
TCTACAAGGTGAAGCTGCGCGGCACCAACTTCCCCTCCGACGGCCCCGTAATGCAGAAGAAGACCATGGG
CTGGGAGGCCTCCTCCGAGCGGATGTACCCCGAGGACGGCGCCCTGAAGGGCGAGATCAAGCAGAGGCTG
AAGCTGAAGGACGGCGGCCACTACGACGCTGAGGTCAAGACCACCTACAAGGCCAAGAAGCCCGTGCAGC
TGCCCGGCGCCTACAACGTCAACATCAAGTTGGACATCACCTCCCACAACGAGGACTACACCATCGTGGA
ACAGTACGAACGCGCCGAGGGCCGCCACTCCACCGGCGGCATGGACGAGCTGTACAAGTAAAGCGGCCGC
GACTCTAGATCATAATCAGCCATACCACATTTGTAGAGGTTTTACTTGCTTTAAAAAACCTCCCACACCT
CCCCCTGAACCTGAAACATAAAATGAATGCAATTGTTGTTGTTAACTTGTTTATTGCAGCTTATAATGGT
TACAAATAAAGCAATAGCATCACAAATTTCACAAATAAAGCATTTTTTTCACTGCATTCTAGTTGTGGTT
TGTCCAAACTCATCAATGTATCTTAAGGCGTAAATTGTAAGCGTTAATATTTTGTTAAAATTCGCGTTAA
ATTTTTGTTAAATCAGCTCATTTTTTAACCAATAGGCCGAAATCGGCAAAATCCCTTATAAATCAAAAGA
ATAGACCGAGATAGGGTTGAGTGTTGTTCCAGTTTGGAACAAGAGTCCACTATTAAAGAACGTGGACTCC
AACGTCAAAGG
[49 nt withheld, positions 1832-1880]
T
[91 nt withheld, positions 1882-1972]
G
[124 nt withheld, positions 1974-2097]
CAGGTGGCACTTTTCGGGGAAATGTGCGCGGAACCCCTATTTGTTTATTTTTCTAAATACATTCAAATAT
GTATCCGCTCATGAGACAATAACCCTGATAAATGCTTCAATAATATTGAAAAAGGAAGAGTCCTGAGGCG
GAAAGAACCAGCTGTGGAATGTGTGTCAGTTAGGGTGTGGAAAGTCCCCAGGCTCCCCAGCAGGCAGAAG
TATGCAAAGCATGCATCTCAATTAGTCAGCAACCAGGTGTGGAAAGTCCCCAGGCTCCCCAGCAGGCAGA
AGTATGCAAAGCATGCATCTCAATTAGTCAGCAACCATAGTCCCGCCCCTAACTCCGCCCATCCCGCCCC
TAACTCCGCCCAGTTCCGCCCATTCTCCGCCCCATGGCTGACTAATTTTTTTTATTTATGCAGAGGCCGA
GGCCGCCTCGGCCTCTGAGCTATTCCAGAAGTAGTGAGGAGGCTTTTTTGGAGGCCTAGGCTTTTGCAAA
GATCGATCAAGAGACAGGATGAGGATCGTTTCGCATGATTGAACAAGATGGATTGCACGCAGGTTCTCCG
GCCGCTTGGGTGGAGAGGCTATTCGGCTATGACTGGGCACAACAGACAATCGGCTGCTCTGATGCCGCCG
TGTTCCGGCTGTCAGCGCAGGGGCGCCCGGTTCTTTTTGTCAAGACCGACCTGTCCGGTGCCCTGAATGA
ACTGCAAGACGAGGCAGCGCGGCTATCGTGGCTGGCCACGACGGGCGTTCCTTGCGCAGCTGTGCTCGAC
GTTGTCACTGAAGCGGGAAGGGACTGGCTGCTATTGGGCGAAGTGCCGGGGCAGGATCTCCTGTCATCTC
ACCTTGCTCCTGCCGAGAAAGTATCCATCATGGCTGATGCAATGCGGCGGCTGCATACGCTTGATCCGGC
TACCTGCCCATTCGACCACCAAGCGAAACATCGCATCGAGCGAGCACGTACTCGGATGGAAGCCGGTCTT
GTCGATCAGGATGATCTGGACGAAGAGCATCAGGGGCTCGCGCCAGCCGAACTGTTCGCCAGGCTCAAGG
CGAGCATGCCCGACGGCGAGGATCTCGTCGTGACCCATGGCGATGCCTGCTTGCCGAATATCATGGTGGA
AAATGGCCGCTTTTCTGGATTCATCGACTGTGGCCGGCTGGGTGTGGCGGACCGCTATCAGGACATAGCG
TTGGCTACCCGTGATATTGCTGAAGAGCTTGGCGGCGAATGGGCTGACCGCTTCCTCGTGCTTTACGGTA
TCGCCGCTCCCGATTCGCAGCGCATCGCCTTCTATCGCCTTCTTGACGAGTTCTTCTGAGCGGGACTCTG
GGGTTCGAAATGACCGACCAAGCGACGCCCAACCTGCCATCACGAGATTTCGATTCCACCGCCGCCTTCT
ATGAAAGGTTGGGCTTCGGAATCGTTTTCCGGGACGCCGGCTGGATGATCCTCCAGCGCGGGGATCTCAT
GCTGGAGTTCTTCGCCCACCCTAGGGGGAGGCTAACTGAAACACGGAAGGAGACAATACCGGAAGGAACC
CGCGCTATGACGGCAATAAAAAGACAGAATAAAACGCACGGTGTTGGGTCGTTTGTTCATAAACGCGGGG
TTCGGTCCCAGGGCTGGCACTCTGTCGATACCCCACCGAGACCCCATTGGGGCCAATACGCCCGCGTTTC
TTCCTTTTCCCCACCCCATCCCCCAAGTTCGGGTGAAGGCCCAGGGCTCGCAGCCAACGTCGGGGCGGCA
GGCCCTGCCATAGCCTCAGGTTACTCATATATACTTTAGATTGATTTAAAACTTCATTTTTAATTTAAAA
GGATCTAGGTGAAGATCCTTTTTGATAATCTCATGACCAAAATCCCTTAACGTGAGTTTTCGTTCCACTG
AGCGTCAGACCCCGTAGAAAAGATCAAAGGATCTTCTTGAGATCCTTTTTTTCTGCGCGTAATCTGCTGC
TTGCAAACAAAAAAACCACCGCTACCAGCGGTGGTTTGTTTGCCGGATCAAGAGCTACCAACTCTTTTTC
CGAAGGTAACTGGCTTCAGCAGAGCGCAGATACCAAATACTGTTCTTCTAGTGTAGCCGTAGTTAGGCCA
CCACTTCAAGAACTCTGTAGCACCGCCTACATACCTCGCTCTGCTAATCCTGTTACCAGTGGCTGCTGCC
AGTGGCGATAAGTCGTGTCTTACCGGGTTGGACTCAAGACGATAGTTACCGGATAAGGCGCAGCGGTCGG
GCTGAACGGGGGGTTCGTGCACACAGCCCAGCTTGGAGCGAACGACCTACACCGAACTGAGATACCTACA
GCGTGAGCTATGAGAAAGCGCCACGCTTCCCGAAGGGAGAAAGGCGGACAGGTATCCGGTAAGCGGCAGG
GTCGGAACAGGAGAGCGCACGAGGGAGCTTCCAGGGGGAAACGCCTGGTATCTTTATAGTCCTGTCGGGT
TTCGCCACCTCTGACTTGAGCGTCGATTTTTGTGATGCTCGTCAGGGGGGCGGAGCCTATGGAAAAACGC
CAGCAACGCGGCCTTTTTACGGTTCCTGGCCTTTTGCTGGCCTTTTGCTCACATGTTCTTTCCTGCGTTA
TCCCCTGATTCTGTGGATAACCGTATTACCGCCATGCAT
